Addgene plasmid #8672: pRB2949
Depositing lab: David Botstein. Depositing organization: Stanford University. Publication: Dominant-lethal alpha-tubulin mutants defective in microtubule depolymerization in yeast. Anders KR, Botstein D. Mol Biol Cell 2001 Dec;12(12):3973-86. 10.1091/mbc.12.12.3973 PubMed 11739794.
Backbone
  Vector backbone: pTS210
  Vector type: Yeast Expression
Growth in bacteria
  Bacterial resistance: Ampicillin, 100 μg/mL
  Growth temperature: 37°C
  Growth strain: Unknown
  Copy number: Unknown
Gene/Insert
  Gene/Insert name: TUB1-828 under GAL1 promoter (alt names: TUB1-828; TUB1)
  Species: S. cerevisiae (budding yeast)
  Mutation: D252A and E255A; dominant lethal
  Entrez Gene: TUB1 (a.k.a. YML085C)
  Cloning method: Restriction Enzyme; 5′ cloning site See comment (unknown if destroyed); 3′ cloning site See comment (unknown if destroyed)
  Sequencing primers: 5′ GAL1
Terms and licenses: Academic/Nonprofit Terms; Industry Terms: Not Available to Industry
Depositor comments: TUB1-828 was from Richards et al 2000 Mol. Biol. Cell 11, 1887-1903. It was PCRed, and the PCR products were digested with BamHI and SpeI and ligated to the BamHI and XbaI sites of pTS210. The vector plasmid pTS210, a YCp50-based construct, contained the GAL1/GAL10 promoter, a short polylinker (BamHI, HindIII, XbaI), and the ACT1 transcriptional terminator. Please note that this construct is missing the first 8 amino acids of the TUB1 ORF. This deletion has no effect on the plasmid function as the 2 point mutations make this a dominant lethal allele.
How to cite: pRB2949 was a gift from David Botstein (Addgene plasmid # 8672 ; http://n2t.net/addgene:8672 ; RRID:Addgene_8672)
