[The description below was written by a language model from this plasmid's Addgene catalogue record.]
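Description:
pRB2949 is a yeast expression plasmid built on pTS210, a YCp50-derived vector, and carries a dominant-lethal allele of the Saccharomyces cerevisiae alpha-tubulin gene TUB1 under galactose-inducible control. It is propagated in E. coli under ampicillin selection. The record does not list the yeast selectable marker or replication elements. YCp50-type vectors are generally low-copy centromeric plasmids with a URA3 marker, but this is not confirmed for this construct. The copy number is given as unknown.

The pTS210 backbone supplies the GAL1/GAL10 promoter, a short polylinker (BamHI, HindIII, XbaI) and the ACT1 transcriptional terminator. The insert, TUB1-828, was amplified by PCR, cut with BamHI and SpeI, and ligated into the BamHI and XbaI sites. SpeI and XbaI leave compatible ends, so the 3′ junction is expected to be a hybrid that neither enzyme recuts. The allele carries two alanine substitutions, D252A and E255A, which make it dominant lethal. The depositor notes that the cloned ORF lacks the first eight amino acids of TUB1, and states that this truncation does not affect the plasmid's function because the dominant-lethal phenotype comes from the two point mutations.

Placing a lethal allele behind the GAL1 promoter allows conditional expression. The promoter is repressed on glucose, so cells can maintain the plasmid, and switching to galactose induces the mutant tubulin so its effects can be observed. The associated work used such constructs to study alpha-tubulin mutants defective in microtubule depolymerization in yeast.
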