>Addgene plasmid #8672 | pRB2949 | addgene partial sequence | sequence record 17205 | 8672 with GAL1
TGAGAGAAGTTATTAGTATTAATGGTATGTTCGATTTGCCCGTCCAGGCTAGATCTTTTTTTTGTTAGTT
CATTTTGGCGTTTCATCTTTCATTACTAACTTCAACGCAAAATTTTTTTTTTTTTGATTTCTCTTTACAG
TCGGTCAAGCTGGTTGTCAGATTGGTAATGCCTGTTGGGAATTATATTCCCTTGAGCACGGTATTAAGCC
GGATGGACATCTAGAAGATGGCCTTTCAAAGCCGAAGGGAGGAGAAGAGGGTTTCTCCACGTTTTTCCAT
GAAACCGGCTACGGTAAGTTCGTTCCAAGGGCTATTTACGTGGATTTAGAGCCCAACGTTATTGACGAAG
TCCGTAACGGTCCTTACAAGGACTTGTTCCATCCAGAACAGTTGATCAGTGGTAAGGAGGACGCGGCTAA
TAATTATGCAAGAGGCCATTACACCGTTGGTAGAGAAATTTTGGGCGATGTTCTGGATAGGATTAGAAAA
CTGGCAGACCAATGTGATGGGTTACAAGGGTTCTTGTTTACCCATTCTCTTGGTGGTGGTACTGGTTCCG
GTCTAGGGTCCTTACTGTTGGAAGAACTATCCGCTGAATACGGTAAGAAATCCAAGCTGGAATTTGCCGT
ATACCCTGCTCCACAAGTGTCTACTTCTGTGGTTGAGCCTTACAACACAGTTTTAACTACACATACTACA
TTGGAACATGCAGATTGTACTTTCATGGTCGATAATGAGGCTATTTACGACATGTGCAAAAGAAACTTGG
ATATCCCAAGACCAAGCTTTGCAAACTTAAACAACCTAATTGCTCAAGTGGTATCATCTGTTACAGCATC
ATTGAGATTCGACGGTTCATTAA
